Addgene plasmid #38269: pMXs-puro GFP-DFCP1
Depositing lab: Noboru Mizushima. Depositing organization: University of Tokyo, Graduate School of Medicine. Publication: Characterization of autophagosome formation site by a hierarchical analysis of mammalian Atg proteins. Itakura E, Mizushima N. Autophagy. 2010 Aug;6(6):764-76. 10.4161/auto.6.6.12709 PubMed 20639694.
Backbone
  Vector backbone: pMXs-puro
  Backbone manufacturer: Dr. Toshio Kitamura of the University of Tokyo
  Backbone size w/o insert (bp): 6878
  Vector type: Mammalian Expression, Retroviral
  Selectable markers: Puromycin
Growth in bacteria
  Bacterial resistance: Ampicillin, 100 μg/mL
  Growth temperature: 37°C
  Growth strain: DH5alpha
  Copy number: High Copy
Gene/Insert
  Gene/Insert name: Zinc finger FYVE domain-containing protein 1 (alt names: DFCP1; ZFYVE1)
  Species: M. musculus (mouse)
  Insert size (bp): 2300
  GenBank ID: NP_898977.2
  Entrez Gene: Zfyve1 (a.k.a. DFCP1, G630053K23, TAFF1, ZNFN2A1, mKIAA1589)
  Tag / fusion protein: EGFP (N terminal on backbone)
  Cloning method: Restriction Enzyme; 5′ cloning site EcoRI (not destroyed); 3′ cloning site EcoRI (not destroyed)
  Sequencing primers: 5′ CGACCACTACCAGCAGAACA; 3′ AAAATTAGTCAGCCATGGGG
Resource information
  A portion of this plasmid was derived from a plasmid made by: IMAGE clone 6848683
Terms and licenses: Academic/Nonprofit Terms; Industry Terms: Not Available to Industry
How to cite: pMXs-puro GFP-DFCP1 was a gift from Noboru Mizushima (Addgene plasmid # 38269 ; http://n2t.net/addgene:38269 ; RRID:Addgene_38269)
