[The description below was written by a language model from this plasmid's Addgene catalogue record and pLannotate feature annotations shown in this document.]
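Description:
pMXs-puro GFP-DFCP1 is a Moloney murine leukemia virus (MMLV)-based retroviral vector for stable expression of an EGFP-tagged mouse DFCP1 (Zfyve1, zinc finger FYVE domain-containing protein 1) in mammalian cells. It is built on the pMXs-puro backbone and is maintained in E. coli through a high-copy ColE1/pUC-type origin and an ampicillin resistance gene (β-lactamase with its own bla promoter). The sequenced plasmid is about 8.7 kb.

The proviral region is flanked by MMLV long terminal repeats. Downstream of the 5′ LTR lie the Ψ packaging signal, a truncated gag segment lacking its start codon, and a pol fragment containing the splice acceptor. Together these elements allow the transcript to be packaged into virions when viral proteins are supplied in trans by a packaging cell line. No separate internal promoter is annotated upstream of the fusion gene, so it is presumably transcribed from the 5′ LTR. The payload is EGFP followed by the roughly 2.3 kb Zfyve1 coding sequence, which was inserted at EcoRI sites so that EGFP sits at the N terminus of DFCP1. The cDNA was derived from an IMAGE clone. After the fusion gene, an SV40 enhancer/early promoter drives the puromycin N-acetyltransferase gene, so transduced cells can be selected with puromycin. The 3′ LTR region is annotated as a short ΔU3-like fragment adjoining a larger LTR segment, and a small lacI fragment is a backbone remnant.

DFCP1 binds phosphatidylinositol 3-phosphate through its FYVE-type zinc fingers. The associated publication is a hierarchical analysis of mammalian Atg proteins at the autophagosome formation site, which suggests the construct serves as a fluorescent reporter of DFCP1 localization in autophagy studies.
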