Features (pLannotate 1.2.2; 14 found; start..end, strand, type, name):
     22..615     +  LTR            LTR: long terminal repeat from Moloney murine leukemia virus
    678..1035    +  misc_feature   MMLV Ψ: packaging signal of Moloney murine leukemia virus (MMLV)
   1100..1516    +  CDS            gag (truncated): truncated Moloney murine leukemia virus (MMLV) gag gene lacking the start codon
   1526..1900    +  misc_feature   pol region: Moloney murine leukemia virus (MMLV) pol region containing the splice acceptor site
   1917..2633    +  CDS            EGFP: EGFP is a basic (constitutively fluorescent) green fluorescent protein published in 1996, derived from Aequorea victoria. It is reported to be a rapidly-maturing weak dimer with moderate acid sensitivity.
   2652..4982    +  CDS            Zfyve1: ZFYV1_MOUSE - Experimental evidence at protein level: Swiss-Prot protein existence level 1. Plays a role in the formation of lipid droplets (LDs) which are storage organelles at the center of lipid and energy homeostasis (PubMed:30970241). Regulates the morphology, size and distribution of LDs (PubMed:31293035, PubMed:30970241). Mediates the formation of endoplasmic reticulum-lipid droplets (ER-LD) contact sites by forming a complex with RAB18 and ZW10 (By similarity). Binds to phosphatidylinositol 3-phosphate (PtdIns3P) through FYVE-type zinc finger (By similarity). From Mus musculus (Mouse).
   5054..5383    +  promoter       SV40 promoter: SV40 enhancer and early promoter
   5393..5992    +  CDS            PuroR: puromycin N-acetyltransferase; pac from Streptomyces alboniger; confers resistance to puromycin
   6097..6218    +  LTR            3' LTR (ΔU3) (fragment): self-inactivating 3' long terminal repeat (LTR) from Moloney murine leukemia virus
   6219..6688    +  LTR            LTR: long terminal repeat from Moloney murine leukemia virus
   6754..6806    -  CDS            lacI (fragment): lac repressor; lacI; The lac repressor binds to the lac operator to inhibit transcription in E. coli. This inhibition can be relieved by adding lactose or isopropyl-β-D-thiogalactopyranoside (IPTG).
   6989..7577    -  rep_origin     ori: high-copy-number ColE1/pMB1/pBR322/pUC origin of replication
   7741..8601    -  CDS            AmpR: β-lactamase; bla; confers resistance to ampicillin, carbenicillin, and related antibiotics
   8602..8706    -  promoter       AmpR promoter: bla
>Addgene plasmid #38269 | pMXs-puro GFP-DFCP1 | addgene full sequence | sequence record 140131 | Addgene NGS Result
CCCGAAAAGTGCCACCTGCATAATGAAAGACCCCACCTGTAGGTTTGGCAAGCTAGCTTAAGTAACGCCA
TTTTGCAAGGCATGGAAAAATACATAACTGAGAATAGAAAAGTTCAGATCAAGGTCAGGAACAGATGGAA
CAGCTGAATATGGGCCAAACAGGATATCTGTGGTAAGCAGTTCCTGCCCCGGCTCAGGGCCAAGAACAGA
TGGAACAGCTGAATATGGGCCAAACAGGATATCTGTGGTAAGCAGTTCCTGCCCCGGCTCAGGGCCAAGA
ACAGATGGTCCCCAGATGCGGTCCAGCCCTCAGCAGTTTCTAGAGAACCATCAGATGTTTCCAGGGTGCC
CCAAGGACCTGAAATGACCCTGTGCCTTATTTGAACTAACCAATCAGTTCGCTTCTCGCTTCTGTTCGCG
CGCTTCTGCTCCCCGAGCTCAATAAAAGAGCCCACAACCCCTCACTCGGCGCGCCAGTCCTCCGATTGAC
TGAGTCGCCCGGGTACCCGTGTATCCAATAAACCCTCTTGCAGTTGCATCCGACTTGTGGTCTCGCTGTT
CCTTGGGAGGGTCTCCTCTGAGTGATTGACTACCCGTCAGCGGGGGTCTTTCATTTGGGGGCTCGTCCGG
GATCGGGAGACCCCTGCCCAGGGACCACCGACCCACCACCGGGAGGTAAGCTGGCCAGCAACTTATCTGT
GTCTGTCCGATTGTCTAGTGTCTATGACTGATTTTATGCGCCTGCGTCGGTACTAGTTAGCTAACTAGCT
CTGTATCTGGCGGACCCGTGGTGGAACTGACGAGTTCGGAACACCCGGCCGCAACCCTGGGAGACGTCCC
AGGGACTTCGGGGGCCGTTTTTGTGGCCCGACCTGAGTCCAAAAATCCCGATCGTTTTGGACTCTTTGGT
GCACCCCCCTTAGAGGAGGGATATGTGGTTCTGGTAGGAGACGAGAACCTAAAACAGTTCCCGCCTCCGT
CTGAATTTTTGCTTTCGGTTTGGGACCGAAGCCGCGCCGCGCGTCTTGTCTGCTGCAGCATCGTTCTGTG
TTGTCTCTGTCTGACTGTGTTTCTGTATTTGTCTGAAAATATGGGCCCGGGCCAGACTGTTACCACTCCC
TTAAGTTTGACCTTAGGTCACTGGAAAGATGTCGAGCGGATCGCTCACAACCAGTCGGTAGATGTCAAGA
AGAGACGTTGGGTTACCTTCTGCTCTGCAGAATGGCCAACCTTTAACGTCGGATGGCCGCGAGACGGCAC
CTTTAACCGAGACCTCATCACCCAGGTTAAGATCAAGGTCTTTTCACCTGGCCCGCATGGACACCCAGAC
CAGGTCCCCTACATCGTGACCTGGGAAGCCTTGGCTTTTGACCCCCCTCCCTGGGTCAAGCCCTTTGTAC
ACCCTAAGCCTCCGCCTCCTCTTCCTCCATCCGCCCCGTCTCTCCCCCTTGAACCTCCTCGTTCGACCCC
GCCTCGATCCTCCCTTTATCCAGCCCTCACTCCTTCTCTAGGCGCCCCCATATGGCCATATGAGATCTTA
TATGGGGCACCCCCGCCCCTTGTAAACTTCCCTGACCCTGACATGACAAGAGTTACTAACAGCCCCTCTC
TCCAAGCTCACTTACAGGCTCTCTACTTAGTCCAGCACGAAGTCTGGAGACCTCTGGCGGCAGCCTACCA
AGAACAACTGGACCGACCGGTGGTACCTCACCCTTACCGAGTCGGCGACACAGTGTGGGTCCGCCGACAC
CAGACTAAGAACCTAGAACCTCGCTGGAAAGGACCTTACACAGTCCTGCTGACCACCCCCACCGCCCTCA
AAGTAGACGGCATCGCAGCTTGGATACACGCCGCCCACGTGAAGGCTGCCGACCCCGGGGGTGGACCATC
CTCTAGACTGCCGGATCATCGATGCCATGGTGAGCAAGGGCGAGGAGCTGTTCACCGGGGTGGTGCCCAT
CCTGGTCGAGCTGGACGGCGACGTAAACGGCCACAAGTTCAGCGTGTCCGGCGAGGGCGAGGGCGATGCC
ACCTACGGCAAGCTGACCCTGAAGTTCATCTGCACCACCGGCAAGCTGCCCGTGCCCTGGCCCACCCTCG
TGACCACCCTGACCTACGGCGTGCAGTGCTTCAGCCGCTACCCCGACCACATGAAGCAGCACGACTTCTT
CAAGTCCGCCATGCCCGAAGGCTACGTCCAGGAGCGCACCATCTTCTTCAAGGACGACGGCAACTACAAG
ACCCGCGCCGAGGTGAAGTTCGAGGGCGACACCCTGGTGAACCGCATCGAGCTGAAGGGCATCGACTTCA
AGGAGGACGGCAACATCCTGGGGCACAAGCTGGAGTACAACTACAACAGCCACAACGTCTATATCATGGC
CGACAAGCAGAAGAACGGCATCAAGGTGAACTTCAAGATCCGCCACAACATCGAGGACGGCAGCGTGCAG
CTCGCCGACCACTACCAGCAGAACACCCCCATCGGCGACGGCCCCGTGCTGCTGCCCGACAACCACTACC
TGAGCACCCAGTCCGCCCTGAGCAAAGACCCCAACGAGAAGCGCGATCACATGGTCCTGCTGGAGTTCGT
GACCGCCGCCGGGATCACTCTCGGCATGGACGAGCTGTACAAGATCGATGAATTGAATTCGATGAGTGCC
CAGACTTCCCTAGCAGAGAAGGGCCTAAATCCGGGGCTCATGTGCCAGGAGAGTTATGCATGCAGTGGGA
CTGATGAAGCTATCTTTGAATGTGATGAGTGTTGTAGTTTGCAGTGTCTCCGCTGTGAGGAGGAACTCCA
CAGACAGGAGCGCCTTCGAAACCATGAGCGGATAAGACTCAAAGCTGGCCATGTCCCTTATTGTGACCCC
TGCAAGGGCCCCAATGGGCATTCGCCAGGTGTTAGGCAAAGGGCAGCCGTGAGGTGCCAGACTTGCAAAA
TCAATCTCTGCCTGGAATGCCAGAAGAGGACTCATTCAGGGGGTAACAAGAGAAGACACCCCATTACCGT
GTACCTTGTCAGTAAGGTCCAGGAGTCCCTGGAGGGGGAAGAGATGGATGAGGAGACCAAGAGGAAGAAG
ATGACAGAGAGGGTTGTGAGCTTCCTCCTGGTAGACGAAAATGAAGAGATCCAGGTAACAAATGAAGAGG
ACTTTATCAGGAAATTGGACTGTAAGCCTGACCAGCATCTCAAGGTGGTTTCCATTTTTGGAAATACTGG
TGATGGAAAGTCTCACACACTCAACCACACTTTCTTCTATGGCCGAGAAGTCTTCAAAACCTCCCCTGCT
CAGGAGTCCTGCACAGTGGGAGTGTGGGCAGCCTATGACCCAGTCCATAAGGTAGCAGTGATAGACACAG
AAGGACTCTTGGGGGCCACCGTGAATCTGAGCCAGAGGACACGGCTGCTGCTGAAGGTCCTGGCCATCTC
AGACTTGGTCATCTATCGAACTCATGCAGACCGGCTGCATAATGACCTCTTCAAATTCCTTGGGGATGCC
TCGGAAGCTTACCTGAAGCACTTCACCAAGGAGCTCAAGGCCACCACTGCACGATGTGGCCTGGATGTCC
CCTTATCCACCCTGGGCCCTGCAGTTATTATTTTCCATGAGACTGTGCACACTCAGCTTCTGGGTTCTGA
TCACCCCTCCGAGGCGCCCGAGAAGCTCATCCAGGACCGCTTCAGGAAGCTGGGCCGCTTCCCCGAAGCC
TTTAGCTCCATTCACTACAAGGGAACGAGGACATACAATCCGCCCACAGACTTCTCTGGGCTTCGGCGTG
CTCTGGAACAGCTACTAGAGAACAACACCACCAGGTCTCCCCGGCACCCAGGGGTCATCTTCAAAGCCCT
GAAGGCACTAAGTGACCGCTTCAGCGGTGAGATCCCCGATGACCAGATGGCGCACAGTTCATTTTTTCCA
GACGAGTACTTCACCTGCTCCTCGCTCTGCCTCAGCTGTGGGGCGGGATGTAAGAACAGCATGAACCACG
GCAAGGAAGGGGTGCCTCATGAAGCCAAGAGTCGCTGTAGGTACTCACACCAGTATGACAACCGCGTCTA
TACCTGCAAGGCCTGCTATGAGAGAGGCAAGGAAGTCAGCGTGGTGCCCAAAACATCTGCCTCCACTGAC
TCTCCCTGGATGGGGCTGGCAAAGTATGCCTGGTCTGGGTATGTGATCGAGTGTCCTAACTGTGGGGTGG
TCTATCGGAGCCGCCAGTACTGGTTTGGGAACCAAGATCCTGTGGATACGGTGGTGCGGACAGAGATTGT
CCACGTGTGGCCTGGAACTGATGCATTTCTGAAGGATAACAACAATGCCGCCCAGCGTCTCTTGGATGGA
ATGAACTTTATGGCTCAGTCAGTGTCTGAGCTCAGCCTCGGACCCACTAAGGCTGTGACGTCTTGGCTAA
CGGATCAGATTGCCCCTGCCTACTGGAGGCCCAACTCCCAGATCCTGAGCTGCAACCAGTGTGCGACATC
CTTCAAGGACAACGACACGAAGCATCACTGCCGGGCCTGTGGGGAGGGCTTCTGTGACAGCTGTTCATCC
AAGACCCGGCCGGTGCCTGAGCGGGGCTGGGGACCTGCGCCTGTCCGCGTGTGTGACAGCTGCTACGATG
CCAGGAATGTCCAGTTAGATGTGACTGAGGCGCAGGCAGATGATGAAGGTGGAACGCTGATTGCCCGGAA
GGTGGGCGAGGCCGTGCAGAACACCTTGGGAGCCGTGGTGACAGCTATTGACATACCACTAGGCCTGGTA
AAAGATGCCGCCAGGCCGGCCTACTGGGTGCCTGACCATGAGATCCTGCACTGCCACAACTGCCGCAAGG
AGTTCAGCGTCAAGCTCTCCAAACACCACTGCCGAGCTTGCGGACAGGGCTTCTGCGATGAGTGCTCCCA
TGACTGCAGGGCTGTCCCCTCTCGTGGCTGGGACCATCCAGTCCGAGTCTGCTTCAACTGCAATAAAAAG
CCCGGTGACCTTTAAGAATTCACGCGTTCGCGAGTTAACGGATCCCTCGAGCGGCCGCCAGCACAGTGGT
CGACCTGTGGAATGTGTGTCAGTTAGGGTGTGGAAAGTCCCCAGGCTCCCCAGCAGGCAGAAGTATGCAA
AGCATGCATCTCAATTAGTCAGCAACCAGGTGTGGAAAGTCCCCAGGCTCCCCAGCAGGCAGAAGTATGC
AAAGCATGCATCTCAATTAGTCAGCAACCATAGTCCCGCCCCTAACTCCGCCCATCCCGCCCCTAACTCC
GCCCAGTTCCGCCCATTCTCCGCCCCATGGCTGACTAATTTTTTTTATTTATGCAGAGGCCGAGGCCGCC
TCGGCCTCTGAGCTATTCCAGAAGTAGTGAGGAGGCTTTTTTGGAGGCCTAGGCTTTTGCAAAAAGCTTA
CCATGACCGAGTACAAGCCCACGGTGCGCCTCGCCACCCGCGACGACGTCCCCAGGGCCGTACGCACCCT
CGCCGCCGCGTTCGCCGACTACCCCGCCACGCGCCACACCGTCGATCCGGACCGCCACATCGAGCGGGTC
ACCGAGCTGCAAGAACTCTTCCTCACGCGCGTCGGGCTCGACATCGGCAAGGTGTGGGTCGCGGACGACG
GCGCCGCGGTGGCGGTCTGGACCACGCCGGAGAGCGTCGAAGCGGGGGCGGTGTTCGCCGAGATCGGCCC
GCGCATGGCCGAGTTGAGCGGTTCCCGGCTGGCCGCGCAGCAACAGATGGAAGGCCTCCTGGCGCCGCAC
CGGCCCAAGGAGCCCGCGTGGTTCCTGGCCACCGTCGGCGTCTCGCCCGACCACCAGGGCAAGGGTCTGG
GCAGCGCCGTCGTGCTCCCCGGAGTGGAGGCGGCCGAGCGCGCCGGGGTGCCCGCCTTCCTGGAGACCTC
CGCGCCCCGCAACCTCCCCTTCTACGAGCGGCTCGGCTTCACCGTCACCGCCGACGTCGAGGTGCCCGAA
GGACCGCGCACCTGGTGCATGACCCGCAAGCCCGGTGCCTGACGCCCGCCCCACGACCCGCAGCGCCCGA
CCGAAAGGAGCGCACGACCCCATGCATCGTCGACGATAAAATAAAAGATTTTATTTAGTCTCCAGAAAAA
GGGGGGAATGAAAGACCCCACCTGTAGGTTTGGCAAGCTAGCTTAAGTAACGCCATTTTGCAAGGCATGG
AAAAATACATAACTGAGAATAGAGAAGTTCAGATCAAGGTCAGGAACAGATGGAACAGCTGAATATGGGC
CAAACAGGATATCTGTGGTAAGCAGTTCCTGCCCCGGCTCAGGGCCAAGAACAGATGGAACAGCTGAATA
TGGGCCAAACAGGATATCTGTGGTAAGCAGTTCCTGCCCCGGCTCAGGGCCAAGAACAGATGGTCCCCAG
ATGCGGTCCAGCCCTCAGCAGTTTCTAGAGAACCATCAGATGTTTCCAGGGTGCCCCAAGGACCTGAAAT
GACCCTGTGCCTTATTTGAACTAACCAATCAGTTCGCTTCTCGCTTCTGTTCGCGCGCTTCTGCTCCCCG
AGCTCAATAAAAGAGCCCACAACCCCTCACTCGGGGCGCCAGTCCTCCGATTGACTGAGTCGCCCGGGTA
CCCGTGTATCCAATAAACCCTCTTGCAGTTGCATCCGACTTGTGGTCTCGCTGTTCCTTGGGAGGGTCTC
CTCTGAGTGATTGACTACCCGTCAGCGGGGGTCTTTCACATGCAGCATGTATCAAAATTAATTTGGTTTT
TTTTCTTAAGTATTTACATTAAATGGCCATAGTTGCATTAATGAATCGGCCAACGCGCGGGGAGAGGCGG
TTTGCGTATTGGGCGCTCTTCCGCTTCCTCGCTCACTGACTCGCTGCGCTCGGTCGTTCGGCTGCGGCGA
GCGGTATCAGCTCACTCAAAGGCGGTAATACGGTTATCCACAGAATCAGGGGATAACGCAGGAAAGAACA
TGTGAGCAAAAGGCCAGCAAAAGGCCAGGAACCGTAAAAAGGCCGCGTTGCTGGCGTTTTTCCATAGGCT
CCGCCCCCCTGACGAGCATCACAAAAATCGACGCTCAAGTCAGAGGTGGCGAAACCCGACAGGACTATAA
AGATACCAGGCGTTTCCCCCTGGAAGCTCCCTCGTGCGCTCTCCTGTTCCGACCCTGCCGCTTACCGGAT
ACCTGTCCGCCTTTCTCCCTTCGGGAAGCGTGGCGCTTTCTCATAGCTCACGCTGTAGGTATCTCAGTTC
GGTGTAGGTCGTTCGCTCCAAGCTGGGCTGTGTGCACGAACCCCCCGTTCAGCCCGACCGCTGCGCCTTA
TCCGGTAACTATCGTCTTGAGTCCAACCCGGTAAGACACGACTTATCGCCACTGGCAGCAGCCACTGGTA
ACAGGATTAGCAGAGCGAGGTATGTAGGCGGTGCTACAGAGTTCTTGAAGTGGTGGCCTAACTACGGCTA
CACTAGAAGAACAGTATTTGGTATCTGCGCTCTGCTGAAGCCAGTTACCTTCGGAAAAAGAGTTGGTAGC
TCTTGATCCGGCAAACAAACCACCGCTGGTAGCGGTGGTTTTTTTGTTTGCAAGCAGCAGATTACGCGCA
GAAAAAAAGGATCTCAAGAAGATCCTTTGATCTTTTCTACGGGGTCTGACGCTCAGTGGAACGAAAACTC
ACGTTAAGGGATTTTGGTCATGAGATTATCAAAAAGGATCTTCACCTAGATCCTTTTGCGGCCGGCCGCA
AATCAATCTAAAGTATATATGAGTAAACTTGGTCTGACAGTTACCAATGCTTAATCAGTGAGGCACCTAT
CTCAGCGATCTGTCTATTTCGTTCATCCATAGTTGCCTGACTCCCCGTCGTGTAGATAACTACGATACGG
GAGGGCTTACCATCTGGCCCCAGTGCTGCAATGATACCGCGAGACCCACGCTCACCGGCTCCAGATTTAT
CAGCAATAAACCAGCCAGCCGGAAGGGCCGAGCGCAGAAGTGGTCCTGCAACTTTATCCGCCTCCATCCA
GTCTATTAATTGTTGCCGGGAAGCTAGAGTAAGTAGTTCGCCAGTTAATAGTTTGCGCAACGTTGTTGCC
ATTGCTACAGGCATCGTGGTGTCACGCTCGTCGTTTGGTATGGCTTCATTCAGCTCCGGTTCCCAACGAT
CAAGGCGAGTTACATGATCCCCCATGTTGTGCAAAAAAGCGGTTAGCTCCTTCGGTCCTCCGATCGTTGT
CAGAAGTAAGTTGGCCGCAGTGTTATCACTCATGGTTATGGCAGCACTGCATAATTCTCTTACTGTCATG
CCATCCGTAAGATGCTTTTCTGTGACTGGTGAGTACTCAACCAAGTCATTCTGAGAATAGTGTATGCGGC
GACCGAGTTGCTCTTGCCCGGCGTCAATACGGGATAATACCGCGCCACATAGCAGAACTTTAAAAGTGCT
CATCATTGGAAAACGTTCTTCGGGGCGAAAACTCTCAAGGATCTTACCGCTGTTGAGATCCAGTTCGATG
TAACCCACTCGTGCACCCAACTGATCTTCAGCATCTTTTACTTTCACCAGCGTTTCTGGGTGAGCAAAAA
CAGGAAGGCAAAATGCCGCAAAAAAGGGAATAAGGGCGACACGGAAATGTTGAATACTCATACTCTTCCT
TTTTCAATATTATTGAAGCATTTATCAGGGTTATTGTCTCATGAGCGGATACATATTTGAATGTATTTAG
AAAAATAAACAAATAGGGGTTCCGCGCACATTTC
