>Addgene plasmid #38269 | pMXs-puro GFP-DFCP1 | addgene partial sequence | sequence record 51416 | EGFP-C 5'-CATGGTCCTGCTGGAGTTCGTG-3'
TGGACGAGCTGTACAAGATCGATGAATTGAATTCGATGAGTGCCCAGACTTCCCTAGCAGAGAAGGGCCT
AAATCCGGGGCTCATGTGCCAGGAGAGTTATGCATGCAGTGGGACTGATGAAGCTATCTTTGAATGTGAT
GAGTGTTGTAGTTTGCAGTGTCTCCGCTGTGAGGAGGAACTCCACAGACAGGAGCGCCTTCGAAACCATG
AGCGGATAAGACTCAAAGCTGGCCATGTCCCTTATTGTGACCCCTGCAAGGGCCCCAATGGGCATTCGCC
AGGTGTTAGGCAAAGGGCAGCCGTGAGGTGCCAGACTTGCAAAATCAATCTCTGCCTGGAATGCCAGAAG
AGGACTCATTCAGGGGGTAACAAGAGAAGACACCCCATTACCGTGTACCTTGTCAGTAAGGTCCAGGAGT
CCCTGGAGGGGGAAGAGATGGATGAGGAGACCAAGAGGAAGAAGATGACAGAGAGGGTTGTGAGCTTCCT
CCTGGTAGACGAAAATGAAGAGATCCAGGTAACAAATGAAGAGGACTTTATCAGGAAATTGGACTGTAAG
CCTGACCAGCATCTCAAGGTGGTTTCCATTTTTGGAAATACTGGTGATGGAAAGTCTCACACACTCAACC
ACACTTTCTTCTATGGCCGAGAAGTCTTCAAAACCTCCCCTGCTCAGGAGTCCTGCACAGTGGGAGTGTG
GGCAGCCTATGACCCAGTCCATAAGGTAGCAGTGATAGACACAGAAGGACTCTTGGGGGCCACCGTGAAT
CTGAGCCAGAGGACACGGCTGCTGCTGAAGGTCCTGGCCATCTCAGACTTGGTCATCTATCGAACTCATG
CAGACCGGCTGCATAATGACCTCTTCAAATTCCTTGGGGATGCCTCGGAAGCT
